Addgene plasmid #220294: GFP-Bcl-2-K17R-K22R
Purpose: mammalian expression of Bcl-2-K17R-K22R tagged with GFP
Depositing lab: Xinlai Cheng. Depositing organization: Buchmann Institute for Molecular Life Sciences. Publication: Thalidomide derivatives degrade BCL-2 by reprogramming the binding surface of CRBN. Wang J, Heinz M, Han K, Shah VJ, Hasselbeck S, Schwalm MP, Rathore R, Hummer G, Zhou J, Dikic I, Cheng X. Cell Reports Physical Science, Volume 5, Issue 5, 101960 10.1016/j.xcrp.2024.101960.
Backbone
  Vector backbone: pEMD-C1
  Backbone size w/o insert (bp): 4702
  Vector type: Mammalian Expression
  Selectable markers: Neomycin (select with G418)
Growth in bacteria
  Bacterial resistance: Kanamycin, 50 μg/mL
  Growth temperature: 37°C
  Growth strain: DH5alpha
  Copy number: High Copy
Gene/Insert
  Gene/Insert name: Bcl2
  Species: H. sapiens (human)
  Insert size (bp): 720
  Mutation: K17R-K22R
  Entrez Gene: BCL2 (a.k.a. Bcl-2, PPP1R50)
  Promoter: CMV
  Tag / fusion protein: Emerald GFP (N terminal on backbone)
  Cloning method: Restriction Enzyme; 5′ cloning site unknown (unknown if destroyed)
Terms and licenses: Academic/Nonprofit Terms; Industry Terms: Not Available to Industry
How to cite: GFP-Bcl-2-K17R-K22R was a gift from Xinlai Cheng (Addgene plasmid # 220294 ; http://n2t.net/addgene:220294 ; RRID:Addgene_220294)
