[The description below was written by a language model from this plasmid's Addgene catalogue record and pLannotate feature annotations shown in this document.]
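Description:
GFP-Bcl-2-K17R-K22R is a mammalian expression plasmid built on the pEMD-C1 backbone, a C1-style fluorescent-protein fusion vector in which the fluorescent tag sits upstream of the cloning site. The full sequenced record is 5,422 nt. It is propagated in E. coli at high copy from a ColE1/pUC-type origin and also carries an f1 bacteriophage origin. A single NeoR/KanR (aminoglycoside phosphotransferase) gene serves both hosts: the bacterial bla-type promoter drives it for kanamycin selection in bacteria, while the adjacent SV40 enhancer/early promoter drives it in mammalian cells for G418 selection, with the HSV TK polyadenylation signal terminating that cassette. The short ble, bGH poly(A) and SV40 large T antigen fragments in the annotation appear to be partial sequence matches rather than functional elements.

The expression cassette uses the human cytomegalovirus immediate early enhancer and promoter to drive a fusion of Emerald GFP, a rapidly maturing green Aequorea victoria derivative, to the N-terminus of human BCL2. The roughly 720 bp BCL2 coding sequence lies a few codons downstream of Emerald. A remnant of the multiple cloning site and the SV40 poly(A) signal follow it. The insert carries two lysine-to-arginine substitutions, K17R and K22R. The record does not state their rationale, but such changes are commonly used to remove candidate ubiquitin acceptor sites, and the associated publication concerns BCL-2 degradation by thalidomide derivatives acting through CRBN. The stated purpose is mammalian expression of GFP-tagged mutant Bcl-2, which allows fluorescence-based monitoring of the anti-apoptotic protein's abundance and localisation.
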