Features (pLannotate 1.2.2; 15 found; start..end, strand, type, name):
     68..371     +  enhancer       CMV enhancer: human cytomegalovirus immediate early enhancer
    372..575     +  promoter       CMV promoter: human cytomegalovirus (CMV) immediate early promoter
    611..1327    +  CDS            Emerald: Emerald is a basic (constitutively fluorescent) green fluorescent protein published in 1998, derived from Aequorea victoria. It is reported to be a very rapidly-maturing weak dimer.
   1337..2053    +  CDS            BCL2: BCL2_HUMAN - Experimental evidence at protein level: Swiss-Prot protein existence level 1. Suppresses apoptosis in a variety of cell systems including factor-dependent lymphohematopoietic and neural cells. Regulates cell death by controlling the mitochondrial membrane permeability. Appears to function in a feedback loop system with caspases. Inhibits caspase activity either by preventing the release of cytochrome c from the mitochondria and/or by binding to the apoptosis-activating factor (APAF-1). May attenuate inflammation by impairing NLRP1-inflammasome activation, hence CASP1 activation an
   2057..2093    +  misc_feature   MCS (fragment): multiple cloning site
   2110..2194    +  CDS            large T antigen (fragment): large T antigen from SV40 (simian virus 40)
   2217..2338    +  polyA_signal   SV40 poly(A) signal: SV40 polyadenylation signal
   2372..2800    -  rep_origin     f1 ori (sequence partly withheld): f1 bacteriophage origin of replication; arrow indicates direction of (+) strand synthesis
   2827..2931    +  promoter       AmpR promoter: bla
   2933..3290    +  promoter       SV40 promoter: SV40 enhancer and early promoter
   3325..4119    +  CDS            NeoR/KanR: aminoglycoside phosphotransferase from Tn5; aph(3')-II (or nptII); confers resistance to neomycin, kanamycin, and G418 (Geneticin®)
   4140..4292    +  CDS            ble (fragment): BLE_KLEPN - Experimental evidence at protein level: Swiss-Prot protein existence level 1. Binding protein with a strong affinity to the bleomycin family of antibiotics. Binds to CL990; an antimitotic-antibiotic compound. From Klebsiella pneumoniae.
   4351..4398    +  polyA_signal   HSV TK poly(A) signal: herpes simplex virus thymidine kinase polyadenylation signal (Cole and Stacy, 1985)
   4489..4505    -  polyA_signal   bGH poly(A) signal (fragment): bovine growth hormone polyadenylation signal
   4727..5315    +  rep_origin     ori: high-copy-number ColE1/pMB1/pBR322/pUC origin of replication
>Addgene plasmid #220294 | GFP-Bcl-2-K17R-K22R | addgene full sequence | sequence record 436534 | Addgene NGS Result
CATGCATTAGTTATTAATAGTAATCAATTACGGGGTCATTAGTTCATAGCCCATATATGGAGTTCCGCGT
TACATAACTTACGGTAAATGGCCCGCCTGGCTGACCGCCCAACGACCCCCGCCCATTGACGTCAATAATG
ACGTATGTTCCCATAGTAACGCCAATAGGGACTTTCCATTGACGTCAATGGGTGGAGTATTTACGGTAAA
CTGCCCACTTGGCAGTACATCAAGTGTATCATATGCCAAGTACGCCCCCTATTGACGTCAATGACGGTAA
ATGGCCCGCCTGGCATTATGCCCAGTACATGACCTTATGGGACTTTCCTACTTGGCAGTACATCTACGTA
TTAGTCATCGCTATTACCATGGTGATGCGGTTTTGGCAGTACATCAATGGGCGTGGATAGCGGTTTGACT
CACGGGGATTTCCAAGTCTCCACCCCATTGACGTCAATGGGAGTTTGTTTTGGCACCAAAATCAACGGGA
CTTTCCAAAATGTCGTAACAACTCCGCCCCATTGACGCAAATGGGCGGTAGGCGTGTACGGTGGGAGGTC
TATATAAGCAGAGCTGGTTTAGTGAACCGTCAGATCCGCTAGCCGCCACCATGGTGAGCAAGGGCGAGGA
GCTGTTCACCGGGGTGGTGCCCATCCTGGTCGAGCTGGACGGCGACGTAAACGGCCACAAGTTCAGCGTG
TCCGGCGAGGGCGAGGGCGATGCCACCTACGGCAAGCTGACCCTGAAGTTCATCTGCACCACCGGCAAGC
TGCCCGTGCCCTGGCCCACCCTCGTGACCACCTTGACCTACGGCGTGCAGTGCTTCGCCCGCTACCCCGA
CCACATGAAGCAGCACGACTTCTTCAAGTCCGCCATGCCCGAAGGCTACGTCCAGGAGCGCACCATCTTC
TTCAAGGACGACGGCAACTACAAGACCCGCGCCGAGGTGAAGTTCGAGGGCGACACCCTGGTGAACCGCA
TCGAGCTGAAGGGCATCGACTTCAAGGAGGACGGCAACATCCTGGGGCACAAGCTGGAGTACAACTACAA
CAGCCACAAGGTCTATATCACCGCCGACAAGCAGAAGAACGGCATCAAGGTGAACTTCAAGACCCGCCAC
AACATCGAGGACGGCAGCGTGCAGCTCGCCGACCACTACCAGCAGAACACCCCCATCGGCGACGGCCCCG
TGCTGCTGCCCGACAACCACTACCTGAGCACCCAGTCCGCCCTGAGCAAAGACCCCAACGAGAAGCGCGA
TCACATGGTCCTGCTGGAGTTCGTGACCGCCGCCGGGATCACTCTCGGCATGGACGAGCTGTACAAGCTC
AGATCTATGGCGCACGCTGGGAGAACGGGGTACGATAACCGGGAGATAGTGATGCGGTACATCCATTATC
GGCTGTCGCAGAGGGGCTACGAGTGGGATGCGGGAGATGTGGGCGCCGCGCCCCCGGGGGCCGCCCCCGC
ACCGGGCATCTTCTCCTCCCAGCCCGGGCACACGCCCCATCCAGCCGCATCCCGCGACCCGGTCGCCAGG
ACCTCGCCGCTGCAGACCCCGGCTGCCCCCGGCGCCGCCGCGGGGCCTGCGCTCAGCCCGGTGCCACCTG
TGGTCCACCTGACCCTCCGCCAGGCCGGCGACGACTTCTCCCGCCGCTACCGCCGCGACTTCGCCGAGAT
GTCCAGCCAGCTGCACCTGACGCCCTTCACCGCGCGGGGACGCTTTGCCACGGTGGTGGAGGAGCTCTTC
AGGGACGGGGTGAACTGGGGGAGGATTGTGGCCTTCTTTGAGTTCGGTGGGGTCATGTGTGTGGAGAGCG
TCAACCGGGAGATGTCGCCCCTGGTGGACAACATCGCCCTGTGGATGACTGAGTACCTGAACCGGCACCT
GCACACCTGGATCCAGGATAACGGAGGCTGGGATGCCTTTGTGGAACTGTACGGCCCCAGCATGCGGCCT
CTGTTTGATTTCTCCTGGCTGTCTCTGAAGACTCTGCTCAGTTTGGCCCTGGTGGGAGCTTGCATCACCC
TGGGTGCCTATCTGAGCCACAAGTGAGAATTCTGCAGTCGACGGTACCGCGGGCCCGGGATCCACCGGAT
CTAGATAACTGATCATAATCAGCCATACCACATTTGTAGAGGTTTTACTTGCTTTAAAAAACCTCCCACA
CCTCCCCCTGAACCTGAAACATAAAATGAATGCAATTGTTGTTGTTAACTTGTTTATTGCAGCTTATAAT
GGTTACAAATAAAGCAATAGCATCACAAATTTCACAAATAAAGCATTTTTTTCACTGCATTCTAGTTGTG
GTTTGTCCAAACTCATCAATGTATCTTAACGCGTAAATTGTAAGCGTTAATATTTTGTTAAAATTCGCGT
TAAATTTTTGTTAAATCAGCTCATTTTTTAACCAATAGGCCGAAATCGGCAAAATCCCTTATAAATCAAA
AGAATAGACCGAGATAGGGT
[37 nt withheld, positions 2471-2507]
AAAGAACGTGGACTCCAACGTCAAAGG
[49 nt withheld, positions 2535-2583]
T
[91 nt withheld, positions 2585-2675]
G
[124 nt withheld, positions 2677-2800]
CAGGTGGCACTTTTCGGGGAAATGTGCGCGGAACCCCTATTTGTTTATTTTTCTAAATACATTCAAATAT
GTATCCGCTCATGAGACAATAACCCTGATAAATGCTTCAATAATATTGAAAAAGGAAGAGTCCTGAGGCG
GAAAGAACCAGCTGTGGAATGTGTGTCAGTTAGGGTGTGGAAAGTCCCCAGGCTCCCCAGCAGGCAGAAG
TATGCAAAGCATGCATCTCAATTAGTCAGCAACCAGGTGTGGAAAGTCCCCAGGCTCCCCAGCAGGCAGA
AGTATGCAAAGCATGCATCTCAATTAGTCAGCAACCATAGTCCCGCCCCTAACTCCGCCCATCCCGCCCC
TAACTCCGCCCAGTTCCGCCCATTCTCCGCCCCATGGCTGACTAATTTTTTTTATTTATGCAGAGGCCGA
GGCCGCCTCGGCCTCTGAGCTATTCCAGAAGTAGTGAGGAGGCTTTTTTGGAGGCCTAGGCTTTTGCAAA
GATCGATCAAGAGACAGGATGAGGATCGTTTCGCATGATTGAACAAGATGGATTGCACGCAGGTTCTCCG
GCCGCTTGGGTGGAGAGGCTATTCGGCTATGACTGGGCACAACAGACAATCGGCTGCTCTGATGCCGCCG
TGTTCCGGCTGTCAGCGCAGGGGCGCCCGGTTCTTTTTGTCAAGACCGACCTGTCCGGTGCCCTGAATGA
ACTGCAAGACGAGGCAGCGCGGCTATCGTGGCTGGCCACGACGGGCGTTCCTTGCGCAGCTGTGCTCGAC
GTTGTCACTGAAGCGGGAAGGGACTGGCTGCTATTGGGCGAAGTGCCGGGGCAGGATCTCCTGTCATCTC
ACCTTGCTCCTGCCGAGAAAGTATCCATCATGGCTGATGCAATGCGGCGGCTGCATACGCTTGATCCGGC
TACCTGCCCATTCGACCACCAAGCGAAACATCGCATCGAGCGAGCACGTACTCGGATGGAAGCCGGTCTT
GTCGATCAGGATGATCTGGACGAAGAGCATCAGGGGCTCGCGCCAGCCGAACTGTTCGCCAGGCTCAAGG
CGAGCATGCCCGACGGCGAGGATCTCGTCGTGACCCATGGCGATGCCTGCTTGCCGAATATCATGGTGGA
AAATGGCCGCTTTTCTGGATTCATCGACTGTGGCCGGCTGGGTGTGGCGGACCGCTATCAGGACATAGCG
TTGGCTACCCGTGATATTGCTGAAGAGCTTGGCGGCGAATGGGCTGACCGCTTCCTCGTGCTTTACGGTA
TCGCCGCTCCCGATTCGCAGCGCATCGCCTTCTATCGCCTTCTTGACGAGTTCTTCTGAGCGGGACTCTG
GGGTTCGAAATGACCGACCAAGCGACGCCCAACCTGCCATCACGAGATTTCGATTCCACCGCCGCCTTCT
ATGAAAGGTTGGGCTTCGGAATCGTTTTCCGGGACGCCGGCTGGATGATCCTCCAGCGCGGGGATCTCAT
GCTGGAGTTCTTCGCCCACCCTAGGGGGAGGCTAACTGAAACACGGAAGGAGACAATACCGGAAGGAACC
CGCGCTATGACGGCAATAAAAAGACAGAATAAAACGCACGGTGTTGGGTCGTTTGTTCATAAACGCGGGG
TTCGGTCCCAGGGCTGGCACTCTGTCGATACCCCACCGAGACCCCATTGGGGCCAATACGCCCGCGTTTC
TTCCTTTTCCCCACCCCACCCCCCAAGTTCGGGTGAAGGCCCAGGGCTCGCAGCCAACGTCGGGGCGGCA
GGCCCTGCCATAGCCTCAGGTTACTCATATATACTTTAGATTGATTTAAAACTTCATTTTTAATTTAAAA
GGATCTAGGTGAAGATCCTTTTTGATAATCTCATGACCAAAATCCCTTAACGTGAGTTTTCGTTCCACTG
AGCGTCAGACCCCGTAGAAAAGATCAAAGGATCTTCTTGAGATCCTTTTTTTCTGCGCGTAATCTGCTGC
TTGCAAACAAAAAAACCACCGCTACCAGCGGTGGTTTGTTTGCCGGATCAAGAGCTACCAACTCTTTTTC
CGAAGGTAACTGGCTTCAGCAGAGCGCAGATACCAAATACTGTTCTTCTAGTGTAGCCGTAGTTAGGCCA
CCACTTCAAGAACTCTGTAGCACCGCCTACATACCTCGCTCTGCTAATCCTGTTACCAGTGGCTGCTGCC
AGTGGCGATAAGTCGTGTCTTACCGGGTTGGACTCAAGACGATAGTTACCGGATAAGGCGCAGCGGTCGG
GCTGAACGGGGGGTTCGTGCACACAGCCCAGCTTGGAGCGAACGACCTACACCGAACTGAGATACCTACA
GCGTGAGCTATGAGAAAGCGCCACGCTTCCCGAAGGGAGAAAGGCGGACAGGTATCCGGTAAGCGGCAGG
GTCGGAACAGGAGAGCGCACGAGGGAGCTTCCAGGGGGAAACGCCTGGTATCTTTATAGTCCTGTCGGGT
TTCGCCACCTCTGACTTGAGCGTCGATTTTTGTGATGCTCGTCAGGGGGGCGGAGCCTATGGAAAAACGC
CAGCAACGCGGCCTTTTTACGGTTCCTGGCCTTTTGCTGGCCTTTTGCTCACATGTTCTTTCCTGCGTTA
TCCCCTGATTCTGTGGATAACCGTATTACCGC
